Addgene plasmid #167188: lentiCRISPR-v2-HygR-EGFP
Purpose: Lentiviral expression of sgRNA with hygromycin resistance gene and EGFP
Depositing lab: Yin Shen. Depositing organization: University of California, San Francisco (UCSF). Publication: Parallel characterization of cis-regulatory elements for multiple genes using CRISPRpath. Ren X, Wang M, Li B, Jamieson K, Zheng L, Jones IR, Li B, Takagi MA, Lee J, Maliskova L, Tam TW, Yu M, Hu R, Lee L, Abnousi A, Li G, Li Y, Hu M, Ren B, Wang W, Shen Y. Sci Adv. 2021 Sep 17;7(38):eabi4360. doi: 10.1126/sciadv.abi4360. Epub 2021 Sep 15. PubMed 34524848.
Backbone
  Vector backbone: lentiCRISPR v2 (Addgene #52961)
  Backbone size w/o insert (bp): 14873
  Modifications to backbone: Replaced the Cas9 sequence in lentiCRISPR v2 plasmid (Addgene, 52961) with hygromycin resistance gene and EGFP
  Vector type: Mammalian Expression, Lentiviral, CRISPR
  Selectable markers: Hygromycin
Growth in bacteria
  Bacterial resistance: Ampicillin, 100 μg/mL
  Growth temperature: 37°C
  Growth strain: NEB Stable
  Copy number: High Copy
Gene/Insert
  Gene/Insert name: Hygromycin B phosphotransferase and EGFP
  Species: Escherichia coli UMNF18
  Insert size (bp): 1824
Terms and licenses: Academic/Nonprofit Terms; Industry Terms: Not Available to Industry
How to cite: lentiCRISPR-v2-HygR-EGFP was a gift from Yin Shen (Addgene plasmid # 167188 ; http://n2t.net/addgene:167188 ; RRID:Addgene_167188)
