[The description below was written by a language model from this plasmid's Addgene catalogue record and pLannotate feature annotations shown in this document.]
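Description:
lentiCRISPR-v2-HygR-EGFP is a third-generation-style, self-inactivating HIV-1 lentiviral transfer plasmid derived from lentiCRISPR v2, in which the Cas9 coding sequence has been replaced by a hygromycin resistance gene and EGFP. It therefore delivers only a guide RNA plus markers, and Cas9 or a Cas9 derivative must be supplied separately. In bacteria it is maintained through a high-copy ColE1/pUC-type origin with ampicillin resistance. The backbone also carries an f1 origin and an SV40/EM7-driven bleomycin/Zeocin resistance cassette, which lies outside the LTRs and is not packaged. The sequenced record is 10,592 nt; the catalogue's larger "backbone size" figure appears to refer to the parental plasmid rather than to this construct.

A CMV enhancer/promoter fused to the truncated 5' LTR drives transcription of the viral genome. This genome contains the Ψ packaging signal, a gag fragment, the RRE for Rev-dependent export, the cPPT/CTS, a WPRE to boost transcript expression, and a ΔU3 3' LTR followed by a bGH polyadenylation signal.

Two expression units sit between the LTRs. A human U6 Pol III promoter precedes a stretch annotated only as a bacterial gene fragment, which is consistent with a stuffer to be replaced by the guide sequence, followed by the S. pyogenes sgRNA scaffold. Downstream, an EF-1α core promoter drives hygromycin B phosphotransferase and then EGFP. The short gap between the two reading frames suggests a linker or self-cleaving peptide, but the record does not annotate it.

Transduced mammalian cells can be selected with hygromycin and tracked or sorted by green fluorescence. The associated work used the vector for CRISPR-based characterization of cis-regulatory elements.
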