Features (pLannotate 1.2.2; 34 found; start..end, strand, type, name):
    217..397     +  LTR            5' LTR (truncated): truncated 5' long terminal repeat (LTR) from HIV-1
    444..569     +  misc_feature   HIV-1 Ψ: packaging signal of human immunodeficiency virus type 1
    553..916     +  CDS            HIV-1 gag (fragment): gag protein from human immunodeficiency virus 1; gag
   1062..1295    +  misc_feature   RRE: The Rev response element (RRE) of HIV-1 allows for Rev-dependent mRNA export from the nucleus to the cytoplasm.
   1672..1772    +  CDS            Rev (fragment): human immunodeficiency virus 1 (HIV-1) Rev protein; rev; enhances nuclear export of unspliced and incompletely spliced viral mRNAs
   1822..1939    +  misc_feature   cPPT/CTS: central polypurine tract and central termination sequence of HIV-1
   1990..2230    +  promoter       U6 promoter: RNA polymerase III promoter for human U6 snRNA
   2416..2838    -  CDS            deoC (fragment): DEOC_BACHD - Also known as dra. Experimental evidence at protein level: Swiss-Prot protein existence level 1. Catalyzes a reversible aldol reaction between acetaldehyde and D-glyceraldehyde 3-phosphate to generate 2-deoxy-D-ribose 5- phosphate. From Bacillus halodurans (strain ATCC BAA-125 / DSM 18197 / FERM 7344 / JCM 9153 / C-125).
   2866..2933    +  misc_RNA       tracrRNA (fragment): trans-activating CRISPR RNA for the Streptococcus pyogenes CRISPR/Cas9 system
   2952..2970    +  CDS            small t antigen (fragment): SV40 (simian virus 40) small t antigen
   2996..3207    +  promoter       EF-1α core promoter: core promoter for human elongation factor EF-1α
   3227..4248    +  CDS            HygR (fragment): hygromycin B phosphotransferase confers resistance to hygromycin
   4331..5050    +  CDS            EGFP: the original enhanced GFP (Yang et al., 1996) mammalian codon-optimized
   5066..5654    +  misc_feature   WPRE: woodchuck hepatitis virus posttranscriptional regulatory element
   5705..5724    +  misc_feature   cPPT/CTS (fragment): central polypurine tract and central termination sequence of HIV-1
   5726..5959    +  LTR            3' LTR (ΔU3): self-inactivating 3' long terminal repeat (LTR) from HIV-1
   5991..6215    +  polyA_signal   bGH poly(A) signal: bovine growth hormone polyadenylation signal
   6219..6240    +  promoter       SV40 promoter (fragment): SV40 enhancer and early promoter
   6261..6689    +  rep_origin     f1 ori (sequence partly withheld): f1 bacteriophage origin of replication; arrow indicates direction of (+) strand synthesis
   6703..7032    +  promoter       SV40 promoter: SV40 enhancer and early promoter
   7080..7127    +  promoter       EM7 promoter: synthetic bacterial promoter&nbsp
   7146..7520    +  CDS            BleoR: antibiotic-binding protein; Sh ble from Streptoalloteichus hindustanus; confers resistance to bleomycin, phleomycin, and Zeocin™
   7530..7655    +  CDS            ble (fragment): BLE_KLEPN - Experimental evidence at protein level: Swiss-Prot protein existence level 1. Binding protein with a strong affinity to the bleomycin family of antibiotics. Binds to CL990; an antimitotic-antibiotic compound. From Klebsiella pneumoniae.
   7650..7771    +  polyA_signal   SV40 poly(A) signal: SV40 polyadenylation signal
   7844..7860    -  protein_bind   lac operator: The lac repressor binds to the lac operator to inhibit transcription in E. coli. This inhibition can be relieved by adding lactose or isopropyl-β-D-thiogalactopyranoside (IPTG). lac repressor encoded by lacI
   7868..7898    -  promoter       lac promoter: promoter for the E. coli lac operon
   7913..7934    -  protein_bind   CAP binding site: CAP binding activates transcription in the presence of cAMP. E. coli catabolite activator protein
   7947..8039    -  CDS            lacI (fragment): lac repressor; lacI; The lac repressor binds to the lac operator to inhibit transcription in E. coli. This inhibition can be relieved by adding lactose or isopropyl-β-D-thiogalactopyranoside (IPTG).
   8222..8810    -  rep_origin     ori: high-copy-number ColE1/pMB1/pBR322/pUC origin of replication
   8981..9841    -  CDS            AmpR: β-lactamase; bla; confers resistance to ampicillin, carbenicillin, and related antibiotics
   9842..9946    -  promoter       AmpR promoter: bla
  10005..10057   -  misc_feature   bom (fragment): basis of mobility region from pBR322
  10212..10591   +  enhancer       CMV enhancer: human cytomegalovirus immediate early enhancer
  10592..199     +  promoter       CMV promoter (across the origin): human cytomegalovirus (CMV) immediate early promoter
>Addgene plasmid #167188 | lentiCRISPR-v2-HygR-EGFP | addgene full sequence | sequence record 330251 | Addgene NGS Result
TGATGCGGTTTTGGCAGTACATCAATGGGCGTGGATAGCGGTTTGACTCACGGGGATTTCCAAGTCTCCA
CCCCATTGACGTCAATGGGAGTTTGTTTTGGCACCAAAATCAACGGGACTTTCCAAAATGTCGTAACAAC
TCCGCCCCATTGACGCAAATGGGCGGTAGGCGTGTACGGTGGGAGGTCTATATAAGCAGCGCGTTTTGCC
TGTACTGGGTCTCTCTGGTTAGACCAGATCTGAGCCTGGGAGCTCTCTGGCTAACTAGGGAACCCACTGC
TTAAGCCTCAATAAAGCTTGCCTTGAGTGCTTCAAGTAGTGTGTGCCCGTCTGTTGTGTGACTCTGGTAA
CTAGAGATCCCTCAGACCCTTTTAGTCAGTGTGGAAAATCTCTAGCAGTGGCGCCCGAACAGGGACTTGA
AAGCGAAAGGGAAACCAGAGGAGCTCTCTCGACGCAGGACTCGGCTTGCTGAAGCGCGCACGGCAAGAGG
CGAGGGGCGGCGACTGGTGAGTACGCCAAAAATTTTGACTAGCGGAGGCTAGAAGGAGAGAGATGGGTGC
GAGAGCGTCAGTATTAAGCGGGGGAGAATTAGATCGCGATGGGAAAAAATTCGGTTAAGGCCAGGGGGAA
AGAAAAAATATAAATTAAAACATATAGTATGGGCAAGCAGGGAGCTAGAACGATTCGCAGTTAATCCTGG
CCTGTTAGAAACATCAGAAGGCTGTAGACAAATACTGGGACAGCTACAACCATCCCTTCAGACAGGATCA
GAAGAACTTAGATCATTATATAATACAGTAGCAACCCTCTATTGTGTGCATCAAAGGATAGAGATAAAAG
ACACCAAGGAAGCTTTAGACAAGATAGAGGAAGAGCAAAACAAAAGTAAGACCACCGCACAGCAAGCGGC
CGCTGATCTTCAGACCTGGAGGAGGAGATATGAGGGACAATTGGAGAAGTGAATTATATAAATATAAAGT
AGTAAAAATTGAACCATTAGGAGTAGCACCCACCAAGGCAAAGAGAAGAGTGGTGCAGAGAGAAAAAAGA
GCAGTGGGAATAGGAGCTTTGTTCCTTGGGTTCTTGGGAGCAGCAGGAAGCACTATGGGCGCAGCGTCAA
TGACGCTGACGGTACAGGCCAGACAATTATTGTCTGGTATAGTGCAGCAGCAGAACAATTTGCTGAGGGC
TATTGAGGCGCAACAGCATCTGTTGCAACTCACAGTCTGGGGCATCAAGCAGCTCCAGGCAAGAATCCTG
GCTGTGGAAAGATACCTAAAGGATCAACAGCTCCTGGGGATTTGGGGTTGCTCTGGAAAACTCATTTGCA
CCACTGCTGTGCCTTGGAATGCTAGTTGGAGTAATAAATCTCTGGAACAGATTTGGAATCACACGACCTG
GATGGAGTGGGACAGAGAAATTAACAATTACACAAGCTTAATACACTCCTTAATTGAAGAATCGCAAAAC
CAGCAAGAAAAGAATGAACAAGAATTATTGGAATTAGATAAATGGGCAAGTTTGTGGAATTGGTTTAACA
TAACAAATTGGCTGTGGTATATAAAATTATTCATAATGATAGTAGGAGGCTTGGTAGGTTTAAGAATAGT
TTTTGCTGTACTTTCTATAGTGAATAGAGTTAGGCAGGGATATTCACCATTATCGTTTCAGACCCACCTC
CCAACCCCGAGGGGACCCGACAGGCCCGAAGGAATAGAAGAAGAAGGTGGAGAGAGAGACAGAGACAGAT
CCATTCGATTAGTGAACGGATCGGCACTGCGTGCGCCAATTCTGCAGACAAATGGCAGTATTCATCCACA
ATTTTAAAAGAAAAGGGGGGATTGGGGGGTACAGTGCAGGGGAAAGAATAGTAGACATAATAGCAACAGA
CATACAAACTAAAGAATTACAAAAACAAATTACAAAAATTCAAAATTTTCGGGTTTATTACAGGGACAGC
AGAGATCCAGTTTGGTTAATTAAGGTACCGAGGGCCTATTTCCCATGATTCCTTCATATTTGCATATACG
ATACAAGGCTGTTAGAGAGATAATTAGAATTAATTTGACTGTAAACACAAAGATATTAGTACAAAATACG
TGACGTAGAAAGTAATAATTTCTTGGGTAGTTTGCAGTTTTAAAATTATGTTTTAAAATGGACTATCATA
TGCTTACCGTAACTTGAAAGTATTTCGATTTCTTGGCTTTATATATCTTGTGGAAAGGACGAAACACCGG
AGACGGTTGTAAATGAGCACACAAAATACACATGCTAAAATATTATATTCTATGACCTTTATAAAATCAA
CCAAAATCTTCTTTTTAATAACTTTAGTATCAATAATTAGAATTTTTATGTTCCTTTTTGCAAACTTTTA
ATAAAAATGAGCAAAATAAAAAAACGCTAGTTTTAGTAACTCGCGTTGTTTTCTTCACCTTTAATAATAG
CTACTCCACCACTTGTTCCTAAGCGGTCAGCTCCTGCTTCAATCATTTTTTGAGCATCTTCAAATGTTCT
AACTCCACCAGCTGCTTTAACTAAAGCATTGTCTTTAACAACTGACTTCATTAGTTTAACATCTTCAAAT
GTTGCACCTGATTTTGAAAATCCTGTTGATGTTTTAACAAATTCTAATCCAGCTTCAACAGCTATTTCAC
AAGCTTTCATGATTTCTTCTTTTGTTAATAAACAATTTTCCATAATACATTTAACAACATGTGATCCAGC
TGCTTTTTTTACAGCTTTCATGTCTTCTAAAACTAATTCATAATTTTTGTCTTTTAATGCACCAATATTT
AATACCATATCAATTTCTGTTGCACCATCTTTAATTGCTACGTCTCTGTTTCAGAGCTATGCTGGAAACA
GCATAGCAAGTTGAAATAAGGCTAGTCCGTTATCAACTTGAAAAAGTGGCACCGAGTCGGTGCTTTTTTT
GAATTCGCTAGCTAGGTCTTGAAAGGAGTGGGAATTGGCTCCGGTGCCCGTCAGTGGGCAGAGCGCACAT
CGCCCACAGTCCCCGAGAAGTTGGGGGGAGGGGTCGGCAATTGATCCGGTGCCTAGAGAAGGTGGCGCGG
GGTAAACTGGGAAAGTGATGTCGTGTACTGGCTCCGCCTTTTTCCCGAGGGTGGGGGAGAACCGTATATA
AGTGCAGTAGTCGCCGTGAACGTTCTTTTTCGCAACGGGTTTGCCGCCAGAACACAGGACCGGTTCTAGA
GCCACCATGAAAAAGCCTGAACTCACCGCTACCTCTGTCGAGAAGTTTCTGATCGAAAAGTTCGACAGCG
TGTCCGACCTGATGCAGCTCTCCGAGGGCGAAGAATCTCGGGCTTTCAGCTTCGATGTGGGAGGGCGTGG
ATATGTCCTGCGGGTGAATAGCTGCGCCGATGGTTTCTACAAAGATCGCTATGTTTATCGGCACTTTGCA
TCCGCCGCTCTCCCTATTCCCGAAGTGCTTGACATTGGGGAGTTCAGCGAGAGCCTGACCTATTGCATCT
CCCGCCGTGCACAGGGTGTCACCTTGCAAGACCTGCCTGAAACCGAACTGCCCGCTGTTCTCCAGCCCGT
CGCCGAGGCCATGGATGCCATCGCTGCCGCCGATCTTAGCCAGACCAGCGGGTTCGGCCCATTCGGACCT
CAAGGAATCGGTCAATACACTACATGGCGCGATTTCATCTGCGCTATTGCTGATCCCCATGTGTATCACT
GGCAAACTGTGATGGACGACACCGTCAGTGCCTCCGTCGCCCAGGCTCTCGATGAGCTGATGCTTTGGGC
CGAGGACTGCCCCGAAGTCCGGCACCTCGTGCACGCCGATTTCGGCTCCAACAATGTCCTGACCGACAAT
GGCCGCATAACAGCCGTCATTGACTGGAGCGAGGCCATGTTCGGGGATTCCCAATACGAGGTCGCCAACA
TCTTCTTCTGGAGGCCCTGGTTGGCTTGTATGGAGCAGCAGACCCGCTACTTCGAGCGGAGGCATCCCGA
GCTTGCAGGATCTCCTCGGCTCCGGGCTTATATGCTCCGCATTGGTCTTGACCAACTCTATCAGAGCTTG
GTTGACGGCAATTTCGATGATGCAGCTTGGGCTCAGGGTCGCTGCGACGCAATCGTCCGGTCCGGAGCCG
GGACTGTCGGGCGTACACAAATCGCCCGCAGAAGCGCTGCCGTCTGGACCGATGGCTGTGTGGAAGTGCT
CGCCGATAGTGGAAACAGACGCCCCAGCACTCGTCCTAGGGCAAAGGATCTGCAGGGCAGTGGAGAGGGC
AGAGGAAGTCTGCTAACATGCGGTGACGTCGAGGAGAATCCTGGCCCAAGCGCTGCCACCATGGTGAGCA
AGGGCGAGGAGCTGTTCACCGGGGTGGTGCCCATCCTGGTCGAGCTGGACGGCGACGTAAACGGCCACAA
GTTCAGCGTGTCCGGCGAGGGCGAGGGCGATGCCACCTACGGCAAGCTGACCCTGAAGTTCATCTGCACC
ACCGGCAAGCTGCCCGTGCCCTGGCCCACCCTCGTGACCACCCTGACCTACGGCGTGCAGTGCTTCAGCC
GCTACCCCGACCACATGAAGCAGCACGACTTCTTCAAGTCCGCCATGCCCGAAGGCTACGTCCAGGAGCG
CACCATCTTCTTCAAGGACGACGGCAACTACAAGACCCGCGCCGAGGTGAAGTTCGAGGGCGACACCCTG
GTGAACCGCATCGAGCTGAAGGGCATCGACTTCAAGGAGGACGGCAACATCCTGGGGCACAAGCTGGAGT
ACAACTACAACAGCCACAACGTCTATATCATGGCCGACAAGCAGAAGAACGGCATCAAGGTGAACTTCAA
GATCCGCCACAACATCGAGGACGGCAGCGTGCAGCTCGCCGACCACTACCAGCAGAACACCCCCATCGGC
GACGGCCCCGTGCTGCTGCCCGACAACCACTACCTGAGCACCCAGTCCGCCCTGAGCAAAGACCCCAACG
AGAAGCGCGATCACATGGTCCTGCTGGAGTTCGTGACCGCCGCCGGGATCACTCTCGGCATGGACGAGCT
GTACAAGTAAACGCGTTAAGTCGACAATCAACCTCTGGATTACAAAATTTGTGAAAGATTGACTGGTATT
CTTAACTATGTTGCTCCTTTTACGCTATGTGGATACGCTGCTTTAATGCCTTTGTATCATGCTATTGCTT
CCCGTATGGCTTTCATTTTCTCCTCCTTGTATAAATCCTGGTTGCTGTCTCTTTATGAGGAGTTGTGGCC
CGTTGTCAGGCAACGTGGCGTGGTGTGCACTGTGTTTGCTGACGCAACCCCCACTGGTTGGGGCATTGCC
ACCACCTGTCAGCTCCTTTCCGGGACTTTCGCTTTCCCCCTCCCTATTGCCACGGCGGAACTCATCGCCG
CCTGCCTTGCCCGCTGCTGGACAGGGGCTCGGCTGTTGGGCACTGACAATTCCGTGGTGTTGTCGGGGAA
ATCATCGTCCTTTCCTTGGCTGCTCGCCTGTGTTGCCACCTGGATTCTGCGCGGGACGTCCTTCTGCTAC
GTCCCTTCGGCCCTCAATCCAGCGGACCTTCCTTCCCGCGGCCTGCTGCCGGCTCTGCGGCCTCTTCCGC
GTCTTCGCCTTCGCCCTCAGACGAGTCGGATCTCCCTTTGGGCCGCCTCCCCGCGTCGACTTTAAGACCA
ATGACTTACAAGGCAGCTGTAGATCTTAGCCACTTTTTAAAAGAAAAGGGGGGACTGGAAGGGCTAATTC
ACTCCCAACGAAGACAAGATCTGCTTTTTGCTTGTACTGGGTCTCTCTGGTTAGACCAGATCTGAGCCTG
GGAGCTCTCTGGCTAACTAGGGAACCCACTGCTTAAGCCTCAATAAAGCTTGCCTTGAGTGCTTCAAGTA
GTGTGTGCCCGTCTGTTGTGTGACTCTGGTAACTAGAGATCCCTCAGACCCTTTTAGTCAGTGTGGAAAA
TCTCTAGCAGGGCCCGTTTAAACCCGCTGATCAGCCTCGACTGTGCCTTCTAGTTGCCAGCCATCTGTTG
TTTGCCCCTCCCCCGTGCCTTCCTTGACCCTGGAAGGTGCCACTCCCACTGTCCTTTCCTAATAAAATGA
GGAAATTGCATCGCATTGTCTGAGTAGGTGTCATTCTATTCTGGGGGGTGGGGTGGGGCAGGACAGCAAG
GGGGAGGATTGGGAAGACAATAGCAGGCATGCTGGGGATGCGGTGGGCTCTATGGCTTCTGAGGCGGAAA
GAACCAGCTGGGGCTCTAGGGGGTATCCCC
[124 nt withheld, positions 6261-6384]
C
[91 nt withheld, positions 6386-6476]
A
[49 nt withheld, positions 6478-6526]
CCTTTGACGTTGGAGTCCACGTTCTTT
[37 nt withheld, positions 6554-6590]
ACCCTATCTCGGTCTATTCTTTTGATTTATAAGGGATTTTGCCGATTTCGGCCTATTGGTTAAAAAATGA
GCTGATTTAACAAAAATTTAACGCGAATTAATTCTGTGGAATGTGTGTCAGTTAGGGTGTGGAAAGTCCC
CAGGCTCCCCAGCAGGCAGAAGTATGCAAAGCATGCATCTCAATTAGTCAGCAACCAGGTGTGGAAAGTC
CCCAGGCTCCCCAGCAGGCAGAAGTATGCAAAGCATGCATCTCAATTAGTCAGCAACCATAGTCCCGCCC
CTAACTCCGCCCATCCCGCCCCTAACTCCGCCCAGTTCCGCCCATTCTCCGCCCCATGGCTGACTAATTT
TTTTTATTTATGCAGAGGCCGAGGCCGCCTCTGCCTCTGAGCTATTCCAGAAGTAGTGAGGAGGCTTTTT
TGGAGGCCTAGGCTTTTGCAAAAAGCTCCCGGGAGCTTGTATATCCATTTTCGGATCTGATCAGCACGTG
TTGACAATTAATCATCGGCATAGTATATCGGCATAGTATAATACGACAAGGTGAGGAACTAAACCATGGC
CAAGTTGACCAGTGCCGTTCCGGTGCTCACCGCGCGCGACGTCGCCGGAGCGGTCGAGTTCTGGACCGAC
CGGCTCGGGTTCTCCCGGGACTTCGTGGAGGACGACTTCGCCGGTGTGGTCCGGGACGACGTGACCCTGT
TCATCAGCGCGGTCCAGGACCAGGTGGTGCCGGACAACACCCTGGCCTGGGTGTGGGTGCGCGGCCTGGA
CGAGCTGTACGCCGAGTGGTCGGAGGTCGTGTCCACGAACTTCCGGGACGCCTCCGGGCCGGCCATGACC
GAGATCGGCGAGCAGCCGTGGGGGCGGGAGTTCGCCCTGCGCGACCCGGCCGGCAACTGCGTGCACTTCG
TGGCCGAGGAGCAGGACTGACACGTGCTACGAGATTTCGATTCCACCGCCGCCTTCTATGAAAGGTTGGG
CTTCGGAATCGTTTTCCGGGACGCCGGCTGGATGATCCTCCAGCGCGGGGATCTCATGCTGGAGTTCTTC
GCCCACCCCAACTTGTTTATTGCAGCTTATAATGGTTACAAATAAAGCAATAGCATCACAAATTTCACAA
ATAAAGCATTTTTTTCACTGCATTCTAGTTGTGGTTTGTCCAAACTCATCAATGTATCTTATCATGTCTG
TATACCGTCGACCTCTAGCTAGAGCTTGGCGTAATCATGGTCATAGCTGTTTCCTGTGTGAAATTGTTAT
CCGCTCACAATTCCACACAACATACGAGCCGGAAGCATAAAGTGTAAAGCCTGGGGTGCCTAATGAGTGA
GCTAACTCACATTAATTGCGTTGCGCTCACTGCCCGCTTTCCAGTCGGGAAACCTGTCGTGCCAGCTGCA
TTAATGAATCGGCCAACGCGCGGGGAGAGGCGGTTTGCGTATTGGGCGCTCTTCCGCTTCCTCGCTCACT
GACTCGCTGCGCTCGGTCGTTCGGCTGCGGCGAGCGGTATCAGCTCACTCAAAGGCGGTAATACGGTTAT
CCACAGAATCAGGGGATAACGCAGGAAAGAACATGTGAGCAAAAGGCCAGCAAAAGGCCAGGAACCGTAA
AAAGGCCGCGTTGCTGGCGTTTTTCCATAGGCTCCGCCCCCCTGACGAGCATCACAAAAATCGACGCTCA
AGTCAGAGGTGGCGAAACCCGACAGGACTATAAAGATACCAGGCGTTTCCCCCTGGAAGCTCCCTCGTGC
GCTCTCCTGTTCCGACCCTGCCGCTTACCGGATACCTGTCCGCCTTTCTCCCTTCGGGAAGCGTGGCGCT
TTCTCATAGCTCACGCTGTAGGTATCTCAGTTCGGTGTAGGTCGTTCGCTCCAAGCTGGGCTGTGTGCAC
GAACCCCCCGTTCAGCCCGACCGCTGCGCCTTATCCGGTAACTATCGTCTTGAGTCCAACCCGGTAAGAC
ACGACTTATCGCCACTGGCAGCAGCCACTGGTAACAGGATTAGCAGAGCGAGGTATGTAGGCGGTGCTAC
AGAGTTCTTGAAGTGGTGGCCTAACTACGGCTACACTAGAAGAACAGTATTTGGTATCTGCGCTCTGCTG
AAGCCAGTTACCTTCGGAAAAAGAGTTGGTAGCTCTTGATCCGGCAAACAAACCACCGCTGGTAGCGGTG
GTTTTTTTGTTTGCAAGCAGCAGATTACGCGCAGAAAAAAAGGATCTCAAGAAGATCCTTTGATCTTTTC
TACGGGGTCTGACGCTCAGTGGAACGAAAACTCACGTTAAGGGATTTTGGTCATGAGATTATCAAAAAGG
ATCTTCACCTAGATCCTTTTAAATTAAAAATGAAGTTTTAAATCAATCTAAAGTATATATGAGTAAACTT
GGTCTGACAGTTACCAATGCTTAATCAGTGAGGCACCTATCTCAGCGATCTGTCTATTTCGTTCATCCAT
AGTTGCCTGACTCCCCGTCGTGTAGATAACTACGATACGGGAGGGCTTACCATCTGGCCCCAGTGCTGCA
ATGATACCGCGAGACCCACGCTCACCGGCTCCAGATTTATCAGCAATAAACCAGCCAGCCGGAAGGGCCG
AGCGCAGAAGTGGTCCTGCAACTTTATCCGCCTCCATCCAGTCTATTAATTGTTGCCGGGAAGCTAGAGT
AAGTAGTTCGCCAGTTAATAGTTTGCGCAACGTTGTTGCCATTGCTACAGGCATCGTGGTGTCACGCTCG
TCGTTTGGTATGGCTTCATTCAGCTCCGGTTCCCAACGATCAAGGCGAGTTACATGATCCCCCATGTTGT
GCAAAAAAGCGGTTAGCTCCTTCGGTCCTCCGATCGTTGTCAGAAGTAAGTTGGCCGCAGTGTTATCACT
CATGGTTATGGCAGCACTGCATAATTCTCTTACTGTCATGCCATCCGTAAGATGCTTTTCTGTGACTGGT
GAGTACTCAACCAAGTCATTCTGAGAATAGTGTATGCGGCGACCGAGTTGCTCTTGCCCGGCGTCAATAC
GGGATAATACCGCGCCACATAGCAGAACTTTAAAAGTGCTCATCATTGGAAAACGTTCTTCGGGGCGAAA
ACTCTCAAGGATCTTACCGCTGTTGAGATCCAGTTCGATGTAACCCACTCGTGCACCCAACTGATCTTCA
GCATCTTTTACTTTCACCAGCGTTTCTGGGTGAGCAAAAACAGGAAGGCAAAATGCCGCAAAAAAGGGAA
TAAGGGCGACACGGAAATGTTGAATACTCATACTCTTCCTTTTTCAATATTATTGAAGCATTTATCAGGG
TTATTGTCTCATGAGCGGATACATATTTGAATGTATTTAGAAAAATAAACAAATAGGGGTTCCGCGCACA
TTTCCCCGAAAAGTGCCACCTGACGTCGACGGATCGGGAGATCTCCCGATCCCCTATGGTGCACTCTCAG
TACAATCTGCTCTGATGCCGCATAGTTAAGCCAGTATCTGCTCCCTGCTTGTGTGTTGGAGGTCGCTGAG
TAGTGCGCGAGCAAAATTTAAGCTACAACAAGGCAAGGCTTGACCGACAATTGCATGAAGAATCTGCTTA
GGGTTAGGCGTTTTGCGCTGCTTCGCGATGTACGGGCCAGATATACGCGTTGACATTGATTATTGACTAG
TTATTAATAGTAATCAATTACGGGGTCATTAGTTCATAGCCCATATATGGAGTTCCGCGTTACATAACTT
ACGGTAAATGGCCCGCCTGGCTGACCGCCCAACGACCCCCGCCCATTGACGTCAATAATGACGTATGTTC
CCATAGTAACGCCAATAGGGACTTTCCATTGACGTCAATGGGTGGAGTATTTACGGTAAACTGCCCACTT
GGCAGTACATCAAGTGTATCATATGCCAAGTACGCCCCCTATTGACGTCAATGACGGTAAATGGCCCGCC
TGGCATTATGCCCAGTACATGACCTTATGGGACTTTCCTACTTGGCAGTACATCTACGTATTAGTCATCG
CTATTACCATGG
